>Addgene plasmid #170861 | His-GFP-Rab27a | addgene full sequence | sequence record 335062 | Addgene NGS Result
TAGTTATTAATAGTAATCAATTACGGGGTCATTAGTTCATAGCCCATATATGGAGTTCCGCGTTACATAA
CTTACGGTAAATGGCCCGCCTGGCTGACCGCCCAACGACCCCCGCCCATTGACGTCAATAATGACGTATG
TTCCCATAGTAACGCCAATAGGGACTTTCCATTGACGTCAATGGGTGGAGTATTTACGGTAAACTGCCCA
CTTGGCAGTACATCAAGTGTATCATATGCCAAGTACGCCCCCTATTGACGTCAATGACGGTAAATGGCCC
GCCTGGCATTATGCCCAGTACATGACCTTATGGGACTTTCCTACTTGGCAGTACATCTACGTATTAGTCA
TCGCTATTACCATGGTGATGCGGTTTTGGCAGTACATCAATGGGCGTGGATAGCGGTTTGACTCACGGGG
ATTTCCAAGTCTCCACCCCATTGACGTCAATGGGAGTTTGTTTTGGCACCAAAATCAACGGGACTTTCCA
AAATGTCGTAACAACTCCGCCCCATTGACGCAAATGGGCGGTAGGCGTGTACGGTGGGAGGTCTATATAA
GCAGAGCTGGTTTAGTGAACCGTCAGATCCGCTAGCGCTACCGGTCGCCACCATGGGCAGCAGCCATCAT
CATCATCATCACAGCAGCGGCGTGAGCAAGGGCGAGGAGCTGTTCACCGGGGTGGTGCCCATCCTGGTCG
AGCTGGACGGCGACGTAAACGGCCACAAGTTCAGCGTGTCCGGCGAGGGCGAGGGCGATGCCACCTACGG
CAAGCTGACCCTGAAGTTCATCTGCACCACCGGCAAGCTGCCCGTGCCCTGGCCCACCCTCGTGACCACC
CTGACCTACGGCGTGCAGTGCTTCAGCCGCTACCCCGACCACATGAAGCAGCACGACTTCTTCAAGTCCG
CCATGCCCGAAGGCTACGTCCAGGAGCGCACCATCTTCTTCAAGGACGACGGCAACTACAAGACCCGCGC
CGAGGTGAAGTTCGAGGGCGACACCCTGGTGAACCGCATCGAGCTGAAGGGCATCGACTTCAAGGAGGAC
GGCAACATCCTGGGGCACAAGCTGGAGTACAACTACAACAGCCACAACGTCTATATCATGGCCGACAAGC
AGAAGAACGGCATCAAGGTGAACTTCAAGATCCGCCACAACATCGAGGACGGCAGCGTGCAGCTCGCCGA
CCACTACCAGCAGAACACCCCCATCGGCGACGGCCCCGTGCTGCTGCCCGACAACCACTACCTGAGCACC
CAGTCCGCCCTGAGCAAAGACCCCAACGAGAAGCGCGATCACATGGTCCTGCTGGAGTTCGTGACCGCCG
CCGGGATCACTCTCGGCATGGACGAGCTGTACAAGTCCGGACTCAGATCTCGAGCTCAAGCTTCGAATTC
TATGTCTGATGGAGATTATGATTACCTCATCAAGTTTTTAGCTTTGGGAGACTCTGGTGTAGGGAAGACC
AGTGTACTTTACCAATATACAGATGGTAAATTTAACTCCAAATTTATCACAACAGTGGGCATTGATTTCA
GGGAAAAAAGAGTGGTGTACAGAGCCAGTGGGCCGGATGGAGCCACTGGCAGAGGCCAGAGAATCCACCT
GCAGTTATGGGACACAGCAGGGCAGGAGAGGTTTCGTAGCTTAACGACAGCGTTCTTCAGAGATGCTATG
GGTTTTCTTCTACTTTTTGATCTGACAAATGAGCAAAGTTTCCTCAATGTCAGAAACTGGATAAGCCAGC
TACAGATGCATGCATATTGTGAAAACCCAGATATAGTGCTGTGTGGAAACAAGAGTGATCTGGAGGACCA
GAGAGTAGTGAAAGAGGAGGAAGCCATAGCACTCGCAGAGAAATATGGAATCCCCTACTTTGAAACTAGT
GCTGCCAATGGGACAAACATAAGCCAAGCAATTGAGATGCTTCTGGACCTGATAATGAAGCGAATGGAAC
GGTGTGTGGACAAGTCCTGGATTCCTGAAGGAGTGGTGCGATCAAATGGTCATGCCTCTACGGATCAGTT
AAGTGAAGAAAAGGAGAAAGGGGCATGTGGCTGTTGAGAAGTCAAGTAAGCGACATAGTAGTTCAGGTGG
CCCATGCCTGGGATCCACCGGATCTAGATAACTGATCATAATCAGCCATACCACATTTGTAGAGGTTTTA
CTTGCTTTAAAAAACCTCCCACACCTCCCCCTGAACCTGAAACATAAAATGAATGCAATTGTTGTTGTTA
ACTTGTTTATTGCAGCTTATAATGGTTACAAATAAAGCAATAGCATCACAAATTTCACAAATAAAGCATT
TTTTTCACTGCATTCTAGTTGTGGTTTGTCCAAACTCATCAATGTATCTTAACGCGTAAATTGTAAGCGT
TAATATTTTGTTAAAATTCGCGTTAAATTTTTGTTAAATCAGCTCATTTTTTAACCAATAGGCCGAAATC
GGCAAAATCCCTTATAAATCAAAAGAATAGACCGAGATAGGGT
[37 nt withheld, positions 2494-2530]
AAAGAACGTGGACTCCAACGTCAAAGG
[49 nt withheld, positions 2558-2606]
T
[91 nt withheld, positions 2608-2698]
G
[124 nt withheld, positions 2700-2823]
CAGGTGGCACTTTTCGGGGAAATGTGCGCGGAACCCCTATTTGTTTATTTTTCTAAATACATTCAAATAT
GTATCCGCTCATGAGACAATAACCCTGATAAATGCTTCAATAATATTGAAAAAGGAAGAGTCCTGAGGCG
GAAAGAACCAGCTGTGGAATGTGTGTCAGTTAGGGTGTGGAAAGTCCCCAGGCTCCCCAGCAGGCAGAAG
TATGCAAAGCATGCATCTCAATTAGTCAGCAACCAGGTGTGGAAAGTCCCCAGGCTCCCCAGCAGGCAGA
AGTATGCAAAGCATGCATCTCAATTAGTCAGCAACCATAGTCCCGCCCCTAACTCCGCCCATCCCGCCCC
TAACTCCGCCCAGTTCCGCCCATTCTCCGCCCCATGGCTGACTAATTTTTTTTATTTATGCAGAGGCCGA
GGCCGCCTCGGCCTCTGAGCTATTCCAGAAGTAGTGAGGAGGCTTTTTTGGAGGCCTAGGCTTTTGCAAA
GATCGATCAAGAGACAGGATGAGGATCGTTTCGCATGATTGAACAAGATGGATTGCACGCAGGTTCTCCG
GCCGCTTGGGTGGAGAGGCTATTCGGCTATGACTGGGCACAACAGACAATCGGCTGCTCTGATGCCGCCG
TGTTCCGGCTGTCAGCGCAGGGGCGCCCGGTTCTTTTTGTCAAGACCGACCTGTCCGGTGCCCTGAATGA
ACTGCAAGACGAGGCAGCGCGGCTATCGTGGCTGGCCACGACGGGCGTTCCTTGCGCAGCTGTGCTCGAC
GTTGTCACTGAAGCGGGAAGGGACTGGCTGCTATTGGGCGAAGTGCCGGGGCAGGATCTCCTGTCATCTC
ACCTTGCTCCTGCCGAGAAAGTATCCATCATGGCTGATGCAATGCGGCGGCTGCATACGCTTGATCCGGC
TACCTGCCCATTCGACCACCAAGCGAAACATCGCATCGAGCGAGCACGTACTCGGATGGAAGCCGGTCTT
GTCGATCAGGATGATCTGGACGAAGAGCATCAGGGGCTCGCGCCAGCCGAACTGTTCGCCAGGCTCAAGG
CGAGCATGCCCGACGGCGAGGATCTCGTCGTGACCCATGGCGATGCCTGCTTGCCGAATATCATGGTGGA
AAATGGCCGCTTTTCTGGATTCATCGACTGTGGCCGGCTGGGTGTGGCGGACCGCTATCAGGACATAGCG
TTGGCTACCCGTGATATTGCTGAAGAGCTTGGCGGCGAATGGGCTGACCGCTTCCTCGTGCTTTACGGTA
TCGCCGCTCCCGATTCGCAGCGCATCGCCTTCTATCGCCTTCTTGACGAGTTCTTCTGAGCGGGACTCTG
GGGTTCGAAATGACCGACCAAGCGACGCCCAACCTGCCATCACGAGATTTCGATTCCACCGCCGCCTTCT
ATGAAAGGTTGGGCTTCGGAATCGTTTTCCGGGACGCCGGCTGGATGATCCTCCAGCGCGGGGATCTCAT
GCTGGAGTTCTTCGCCCACCCTAGGGGGAGGCTAACTGAAACACGGAAGGAGACAATACCGGAAGGAACC
CGCGCTATGACGGCAATAAAAAGACAGAATAAAACGCACGGTGTTGGGTCGTTTGTTCATAAACGCGGGG
TTCGGTCCCAGGGCTGGCACTCTGTCGATACCCCACCGAGACCCCATTGGGGCCAATACGCCCGCGTTTC
TTCCTTTTCCCCACCCCACCCCCCAAGTTCGGGTGAAGGCCCAGGGCTCGCAGCCAACGTCGGGGCGGCA
GGCCCTGCCATAGCCTCAGGTTACTCATATATACTTTAGATTGATTTAAAACTTCATTTTTAATTTAAAA
GGATCTAGGTGAAGATCCTTTTTGATAATCTCATGACCAAAATCCCTTAACGTGAGTTTTCGTTCCACTG
AGCGTCAGACCCCGTAGAAAAGATCAAAGGATCTTCTTGAGATCCTTTTTTTCTGCGCGTAATCTGCTGC
TTGCAAACAAAAAAACCACCGCTACCAGCGGTGGTTTGTTTGCCGGATCAAGAGCTACCAACTCTTTTTC
CGAAGGTAACTGGCTTCAGCAGAGCGCAGATACCAAATACTGTTCTTCTAGTGTAGCCGTAGTTAGGCCA
CCACTTCAAGAACTCTGTAGCACCGCCTACATACCTCGCTCTGCTAATCCTGTTACCAGTGGCTGCTGCC
AGTGGCGATAAGTCGTGTCTTACCGGGTTGGACTCAAGACGATAGTTACCGGATAAGGCGCAGCGGTCGG
GCTGAACGGGGGGTTCGTGCACACAGCCCAGCTTGGAGCGAACGACCTACACCGAACTGAGATACCTACA
GCGTGAGCTATGAGAAAGCGCCACGCTTCCCGAAGGGAGAAAGGCGGACAGGTATCCGGTAAGCGGCAGG
GTCGGAACAGGAGAGCGCACGAGGGAGCTTCCAGGGGGAAACGCCTGGTATCTTTATAGTCCTGTCGGGT
TTCGCCACCTCTGACTTGAGCGTCGATTTTTGTGATGCTCGTCAGGGGGGCGGAGCCTATGGAAAAACGC
CAGCAACGCGGCCTTTTTACGGTTCCTGGCCTTTTGCTGGCCTTTTGCTCACATGTTCTTTCCTGCGTTA
TCCCCTGATTCTGTGGATAACCGTATTACCGCCATGCAT
Features (pLannotate 1.2.2; 16 found; start..end, strand, type, name):
     61..364     +  enhancer       CMV enhancer: human cytomegalovirus immediate early enhancer
    365..568     +  promoter       CMV promoter: human cytomegalovirus (CMV) immediate early promoter
    625..641     +  CDS            capTEV™ (fragment): composite tag for in vivo biotinylation, TEV protease cleavage, and 6xHis tagging
    652..1365    +  CDS            EGFP: EGFP is a basic (constitutively fluorescent) green fluorescent protein published in 1996, derived from Aequorea victoria. It is reported to be a rapidly-maturing weak dimer with moderate acid sensitivity.
   1366..1401    +  misc_feature   MCS (fragment): multiple cloning site
   1402..2064    +  CDS            RAB27A: RB27A_HUMAN - Also known as RAB27. Experimental evidence at protein level: Swiss-Prot protein existence level 1. Small GTPase which cycles between active GTP-bound and inactive GDP-bound states. In its active state, binds to a variety of effector proteins to regulate homeostasis of late endocytic pathway, including endosomal positioning, maturation and secretion (PubMed:30771381). Plays a role in cytotoxic granule exocytosis in lymphocytes. Required for both granule maturation and granule docking and priming at the immunologic synapse. From Homo sapiens (Human).
   2133..2217    +  CDS            large T antigen (fragment): large T antigen from SV40 (simian virus 40)
   2240..2361    +  polyA_signal   SV40 poly(A) signal: SV40 polyadenylation signal
   2395..2823    -  rep_origin     f1 ori (sequence partly withheld): f1 bacteriophage origin of replication; arrow indicates direction of (+) strand synthesis
   2850..2954    +  promoter       AmpR promoter: bla
   2956..3313    +  promoter       SV40 promoter: SV40 enhancer and early promoter
   3348..4142    +  CDS            NeoR/KanR: aminoglycoside phosphotransferase from Tn5; aph(3')-II (or nptII); confers resistance to neomycin, kanamycin, and G418 (Geneticin®)
   4163..4315    +  CDS            ble (fragment): BLE_KLEPN - Experimental evidence at protein level: Swiss-Prot protein existence level 1. Binding protein with a strong affinity to the bleomycin family of antibiotics. Binds to CL990; an antimitotic-antibiotic compound. From Klebsiella pneumoniae.
   4374..4421    +  polyA_signal   HSV TK poly(A) signal: herpes simplex virus thymidine kinase polyadenylation signal (Cole and Stacy, 1985)
   4512..4528    -  polyA_signal   bGH poly(A) signal (fragment): bovine growth hormone polyadenylation signal
   4750..5338    +  rep_origin     ori: high-copy-number ColE1/pMB1/pBR322/pUC origin of replication
