[The description below was written by a language model from this plasmid's Addgene catalogue record and pLannotate feature annotations shown in this document.]
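Description:
His-GFP-Rab27a is a mammalian expression plasmid of about 5.5 kb built on the pEGFP-C1 backbone. It is propagated in E. coli from a high-copy ColE1/pUC-type origin under kanamycin selection. The resistance gene is the Tn5 NeoR/KanR aminoglycoside phosphotransferase. It sits downstream of both a bacterial (bla) promoter and the SV40 enhancer/early promoter and is followed by an HSV TK polyadenylation signal, so the same cassette gives kanamycin resistance in bacteria and can support G418 selection in transfected mammalian cells. An f1 origin for single-stranded DNA production is also present. The short annotated hits to ble, bGH poly(A) and SV40 large T antigen are fragments and most likely backbone remnants, not functional elements.

The payload is a single fusion open reading frame driven by the human cytomegalovirus immediate-early enhancer and promoter and terminated by the SV40 poly(A) signal. A short histidine-tag segment, which the annotation software flagged as a fragment of a composite 6xHis-containing tag, lies just upstream of EGFP. EGFP is followed by a linker derived from the residual multiple cloning site and then by human RAB27A. The feature order therefore matches the construct name (His, then GFP, then Rab27a), although the catalogue entry describes the His tag as N-terminal on the insert. RAB27A is a small GTPase that cycles between GTP- and GDP-bound states and regulates secretory granule maturation, docking and exocytosis. The N-terminal placement of the tags leaves the C-terminus of the GTPase free. The associated work concerns the nanoscale organisation of docked dense-core vesicles in neuroendocrine cells, so the plasmid is suited to fluorescent localisation of Rab27a on such vesicles. The His tag offers an additional handle for affinity-based labelling or capture, though the record does not state its specific use.
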