Addgene plasmid #170861: His-GFP-Rab27a
Purpose: Mammalian expression of His-GFP-Rab27a.
Depositing lab: Justin Taraska. Depositing organization: National Heart, Lung, and Blood Institute (NHLBI). Publication: The nanoscale molecular morphology of docked exocytic dense-core vesicles in neuroendocrine cells. Prasai B, Haber GJ, Strub MP, Ahn R, Ciemniecki JA, Sochacki KA, Taraska JW. Nat Commun. 2021 Jun 25;12(1):3970. doi: 10.1038/s41467-021-24167-9. PubMed 34172739.
Backbone
  Vector backbone: pEGFP-C1
  Backbone manufacturer: Clonetech
  Vector type: Mammalian Expression
Growth in bacteria
  Bacterial resistance: Kanamycin, 50 μg/mL
  Growth temperature: 37°C
  Growth strain: DH5alpha
  Copy number: High Copy
Gene/Insert
  Gene/Insert name: Rab-27a
  Species: H. sapiens (human)
  Entrez Gene: RAB27A (a.k.a. GS2, HsT18676, RAB27, RAM)
  Promoter: CMV
  Tag / fusion protein: EGFP (N terminal on backbone); (His)6 (N terminal on insert)
  Cloning method: Unknown
  Sequencing primers: 5′ CMV-F; 3′ SV40-pArev
Terms and licenses: Academic/Nonprofit Terms; Industry Terms: Not Available to Industry
How to cite: His-GFP-Rab27a was a gift from Justin Taraska (Addgene plasmid # 170861 ; http://n2t.net/addgene:170861 ; RRID:Addgene_170861)
